Addgene plasmid #87021: IDP427
Purpose: genomic Sindbis virus plasmid for use in SYNseq PLA screen
Depositing lab: Anthony Zador. Depositing organization: Cold Spring Harbor Laboratory. Publication: Using high-throughput barcode sequencing to efficiently map connectomes. Peikon ID, Kebschull JM, Vagin VV, Ravens DI, Sun YC, Brouzes E, Correa IR Jr, Bressan D, Zador AM. Nucleic Acids Res. 2017 Jul 7;45(12):e115. doi: 10.1093/nar/gkx292. PubMed 28449067.
Backbone
  Vector backbone: pSinEGdsp
  Vector type: Mammalian Expression, Synthetic Biology ; SIndbis virus genomic plasmid
Growth in bacteria
  Bacterial resistance: Ampicillin, 100 μg/mL
  Growth temperature: 37°C
  Growth strain: DH5alpha
  Copy number: Unknown
Gene/Insert 1
  Gene/Insert name: SNAP-Nlg1AB-tdMS2(i)
  Species: M. musculus (mouse)
  Cloning method: Gibson Cloning
  Sequencing primers: 5′ unknown
Gene/Insert 2
  Gene/Insert name: mCherry
Terms and licenses: Academic/Nonprofit Terms; Industry Terms: Not Available to Industry
How to cite: IDP427 was a gift from Anthony Zador (Addgene plasmid # 87021 ; http://n2t.net/addgene:87021 ; RRID:Addgene_87021)
