[The description below was written by a language model from this plasmid's Addgene catalogue record and pLannotate feature annotations shown in this document.]
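Description:
IDP427 is a 14.8 kb Sindbis virus genomic plasmid built on the pSinEGdsp backbone, in which a DNA copy of a recombinant alphavirus genome is carried in a bacterial vector. It is propagated in E. coli through a high-copy ColE1/pUC-type origin and selected with ampicillin via the bla gene and its promoter. The viral portion begins with the long open reading frame for the Sindbis nonstructural polyprotein (nsP1–nsP4), which supplies the RNA-dependent RNA polymerase activity that replicates the genomic RNA and transcribes subgenomic plus-strand RNAs. No structural protein genes are annotated. The feature table also does not annotate the subgenomic promoters or any promoter for producing the viral RNA, so the exact way the two inserts are driven is not stated in the record.

Downstream of the replicase lie two payloads. The first, SNAP-Nlg1AB-tdMS2(i), is a fusion listed as mouse-derived. It comprises a SNAP-tag (an alkyltransferase variant that covalently binds benzylguanine derivatives), followed by neuroligin sequence that is interrupted near its end by two tandem copies of the MS2 phage coat protein, which binds a specific RNA hairpin. The automated annotation labels the neuroligin segments as NLGN4X fragments from primates; this probably reflects homology matching, since the catalogue names the insert as neuroligin-1 AB. The layout suggests a synaptic cell-surface protein with a labelable tag and an internally placed RNA-binding domain. The second insert is mCherry, a red fluorescent marker of expressing cells. The stated purpose is use in the proximity ligation assay (PLA) screen for SYNseq, a barcode-sequencing approach to mapping neuronal connectivity.
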