Features (pLannotate 1.2.2; 10 found; start..end, strand, type, name):
     60..7577    +  CDS            POLN_SINDV: Experimental evidence at protein level: Swiss-Prot protein existence level 1. [RNA-directed RNA polymerase nsP4]: RNA dependent RNA polymerase (PubMed:8107248, PubMed:7517863, PubMed:19036396). Replicates genomic and antigenomic RNA by recognizing replications specific signals. The early replication complex formed by the polyprotein P123 and nsP4 synthesizes minus-strand RNAs (PubMed:8107248, PubMed:7517863, PubMed:2529379). The late replication complex composed of fully processed nsP1-nsP4 is responsible for the production of genomic and subgenomic plus-strand RNAs (PubMed:8107248, PubMed:751
   7834..8379    +  CDS            SNAP-tag®: human O6-alkylguanine-DNA-alkyltransferase variant that forms covalent bonds with benzylguanine derivatives fast-reacting variant, optimized for mammalian expression
   8401..10584   +  CDS            NLGN4X (fragment): NLGNX_HUMAN - Also known as KIAA1260, NLGN4. Experimental evidence at protein level: Swiss-Prot protein existence level 1. Putative neuronal cell surface protein involved in cell-cell- interactions. From Homo sapiens (Human).
  10642..11031   +  CDS            CAPSD_BPMS2: Experimental evidence at protein level: Swiss-Prot protein existence level 1. Acts as a translational repressor of viral replicase synthesis late in infection. This latter function is the result of capsid protein interaction with an RNA hairpin which contains the replicase ribosome-binding site. From Escherichia phage MS2 (Bacteriophage MS2).
  11059..11448   +  CDS            CAPSD_BPMS2: Experimental evidence at protein level: Swiss-Prot protein existence level 1. Acts as a translational repressor of viral replicase synthesis late in infection. This latter function is the result of capsid protein interaction with an RNA hairpin which contains the replicase ribosome-binding site. From Escherichia phage MS2 (Bacteriophage MS2).
  11533..11730   +  CDS            NLGN4X (fragment): NLGNX_MACMU - Also known as NLGN4. Experimental evidence at transcript level: Swiss-Prot protein existence level 2. Putative neuronal cell surface protein involved in cell-cell- interactions. From Macaca mulatta (Rhesus macaque).
  11840..12547   +  CDS            mCherry: mCherry is a basic (constitutively fluorescent) red fluorescent protein published in 2004, derived from Discosoma sp.. It is reported to be a very rapidly-maturing monomer with low acid sensitivity.
  12997..13101   +  promoter       AmpR promoter: bla
  13102..13962   +  CDS            AmpR: β-lactamase; bla; confers resistance to ampicillin, carbenicillin, and related antibiotics
  14133..14721   +  rep_origin     ori: high-copy-number ColE1/pMB1/pBR322/pUC origin of replication
>Addgene plasmid #87021 | IDP427 | depositor full sequence | sequence record 169755 | IDP427 sequence 14826 bps
ATTGACGGCGTAGTACACACTATTGAATCAAACAGCCGACCAATTGCACTACCATCACAATGGAGAAGCC
AGTAGTAAACGTAGACGTAGACCCCCAGAGTCCGTTTGTCGTGCAACTGCAAAAAAGCTTCCCGCAATTT
GAGGTAGTAGCACAGCAGGTCACTCCAAATGACCATGCTAATGCCAGAGCATTTTCGCATCTGGCCAGTA
AACTAATCGAGCTGGAGGTTCCTACCACAGCGACGATCTTGGACATAGGCAGCGCACCGGCTCGTAGAAT
GTTTTCCGAGCACCAGTATCATTGTGTCTGCCCCATGCGTAGTCCAGAAGACCCGGACCGCATGATGAAA
TACGCCAGTAAACTGGCGGAAAAAGCGTGCAAGATTACAAACAAGAACTTGCATGAGAAGATTAAGGATC
TCCGGACCGTACTTGATACGCCGGATGCTGAAACACCATCGCTCTGCTTTCACAACGATGTTACCTGCAA
CATGCGTGCCGAATATTCCGTCATGCAGGACGTGTATATCAACGCTCCCGGAACTATCTATCATCAGGCT
ATGAAAGGCGTGCGGACCCTGTACTGGATTGGCTTCGACACCACCCAGTTCATGTTCTCGGCTATGGCAG
GTTCGTACCCTGCGTACAACACCAACTGGGCCGACGAGAAAGTCCTTGAAGCGCGTAACATCGGACTTTG
CAGCACAAAGCTGAGTGAAGGTAGGACAGGAAAATTGTCGATAATGAGGAAGAAGGAGTTGAAGCCCGGG
TCGCGGGTTTATTTCTCCGTAGGATCGACACTTTATCCAGAACACAGAGCCAGCTTGCAGAGCTGGCATC
TTCCATCGGTGTTCCACTTGAATGGAAAGCAGTCGTACACTTGCCGCTGTGATACAGTGGTGAGTTGCGA
AGGCTACGTAGTGAAGAAAATCACCATCAGTCCCGGGATCACGGGAGAAACCGTGGGATACGCGGTTACA
CACAATAGCGAGGGCTTCTTGCTATGCAAAGTTACTGACACAGTAAAAGGAGAACGGGTATCGTTCCCTG
TGTGCACGTACATCCCGGCCACCATATGCGATCAGATGACTGGTATAATGGCCACGGATATATCACCTGA
CGATGCACAAAAACTTCTGGTTGGGCTCAACCAGCGAATTGTCATTAACGGTAGGACTAACAGGAACACC
AACACCATGCAAAATTACCTTCTGCCGATCATAGCACAAGGGTTCAGCAAATGGGCTAAGGAGCGCAAGG
ATGATCTTGATAACGAGAAAATGCTGGGTACTAGAGAACGCAAGCTTACGTATGGCTGCTTGTGGGCGTT
TCGCACTAAGAAAGTACATTCGTTTTATCGCCCACCTGGAACGCAGACCTGCGTAAAAGTCCCAGCCTCT
TTTAGCGCTTTTCCCATGTCGTCCGTATGGACGACCTCTTTGCCCATGTCGCTGAGGCAGAAATTGAAAC
TGGCATTGCAACCAAAGAAGGAGGAAAAACTGCTGCAGGTCTCGGAGGAATTAGTCATGGAGGCCAAGGC
TGCTTTTGAGGATGCTCAGGAGGAAGCCAGAGCGGAGAAGCTCCGAGAAGCACTTCCACCATTAGTGGCA
GACAAAGGCATCGAGGCAGCCGCAGAAGTTGTCTGCGAAGTGGAGGGGCTCCAGGCGGACATCGGAGCAG
CATTAGTTGAAACCCCGCGCGGTCACGTAAGGATAATACCTCAAGCAAATGACCGTATGATCGGACAGTA
TATCGTTGTCTCGCCAAACTCTGTGCTGAAGAATGCCAAACTCGCACCAGCGCACCCGCTAGCAGATCAG
GTTAAGATCATAACACACTCCGGAAGATCAGGAAGGTACGCGGTCGAACCATACGACGCTAAAGTACTGA
TGCCAGCAGGAGGTGCCGTACCATGGCCAGAATTCCTAGCACTGAGTGAGAGCGCCACGTTAGTGTACAA
CGAAAGAGAGTTTGTGAACCGCAAACTATACCACATTGCCATGCATGGCCCCGCCAAGAATACAGAAGAG
GAGCAGTACAAGGTTACAAAGGCAGAGCTTGCAGAAACAGAGTACGTGTTTGACGTGGACAAGAAGCGTT
GCGTTAAGAAGGAAGAAGCCTCAGGTCTGGTCCTCTCGGGAGAACTGACCAACCCTCCCTATCATGAGCT
AGCTCTGGAGGGACTGAAGACCCGACCTGCGGTCCCGTACAAGGTCGAAACAATAGGAGTGATAGGCACA
CCGGGGTCGGGCAAGTCAGCTATTATCAAGTCAACTGTCACGGCACGAGATCTTGTTACCAGCGGAAAGA
AAGAAAATTGTCGCGAAATTGAGGCCGACGTGCTAAGACTGAGGGGTATGCAGATTACGTCGAAGACAGT
AGATTCGGTTATGCTCAACGGATGCCACAAAGCCGTAGAAGTGCTGTACGTTGACGAAGCGTTCGCGTGC
CACGCAGGAGCACTACTTGCCTTGATTGCTATCGTCAGGCCCCGCAAGAAGGTAGTACTATGCGGAGACC
CCATGCAATGCGGATTCTTCAACATGATGCAACTAAAGGTACATTTCAATCACCCTGAAAAAGACATATG
CACCAAGACATTCTACAAGTATATCTCCCGGCGTTGCACACAGCCAGTTACAGCTATTGTATCGACACTG
CATTACGATGGAAAGATGAAAACCACGAACCCGTGCAAGAAGAACATTGAAATCGATATTACAGGGGCCA
CAAAGCCGAAGCCAGGGGATATCATCCTGACATGTTTCCGCGGGTGGGTTAAGCAATTGCAAATCGACTA
TCCCGGACATGAAGTAATGACAGCCGCGGCCTCACAAGGGCTAACCAGAAAAGGAGTGTATGCCGTCCGG
CAAAAAGTCAATGAAAACCCACTGTACGCGATCACATCAGAGCATGTGAACGTGTTGCTCACCCGCACTG
AGGACAGGCTAGTGTGGAAAACCTTGCAGGGCGACCCATGGATTAAGCAGCCCACTAACATACCTAAAGG
AAACTTTCAGGCTACTATAGAGGACTGGGAAGCTGAACACAAGGGAATAATTGCTGCAATAAACAGCCCC
ACTCCCCGTGCCAATCCGTTCAGCTGCAAGACCAACGTTTGCTGGGCGAAAGCATTGGAACCGATACTAG
CCACGGCCGGTATCGTACTTACCGGTTGCCAGTGGAGCGAACTGTTCCCACAGTTTGCGGATGACAAACC
ACATTCGGCCATTTACGCCTTAGACGTAATTTGCATTAAGTTTTTCGGCATGGACTTGACAAGCGGACTG
TTTTCTAAACAGAGCATCCCACTAACGTACCATCCCGCCGATTCAGCGAGGCCGGTAGCTCATTGGGACA
ACAGCCCAGGAACCCGCAAGTATGGGTACGATCACGCCATTGCCGCCGAACTCTCCCGTAGATTTCCGGT
GTTCCAGCTAGCTGGGAAGGGCACACAACTTGATTTGCAGACGGGGAGAACCAGAGTTATCTCTGCACAG
CATAACCTGGTCCCGGTGAACCGCAATCTTCCTCACGCCTTAGTCCCCGAGTACAAGGAGAAGCAACCCG
GCCCGGTCAAAAAATTCTTGAACCAGTTCAAACACCACTCAGTACTTGTGGTATCAGAGGAAAAAATTGA
AGCTCCCCGTAAGAGAATCGAATGGATCGCCCCGATTGGCATAGCCGGTGCAGATAAGAACTACAACCTG
GCTTTCGGGTTTCCGCCGCAGGCACGGTACGACCTGGTGTTCATCAACATTGGAACTAAATACAGAAACC
ACCACTTTCAGCAGTGCGAAGACCATGCGGCGACCTTAAAAACCCTTTCGCGTTCGGCCCTGAATTGCCT
TAACCCAGGAGGCACCCTCGTGGTGAAGTCCTATGGCTACGCCGACCGCAACAGTGAGGACGTAGTCACC
GCTCTTGCCAGAAAGTTTGTCAGGGTGTCTGCAGCGAGACCAGATTGTGTCTCAAGCAATACAGAAATGT
ACCTGATTTTCCGACAACTAGACAACAGCCGTACACGGCAATTCACCCCGCACCATCTGAATTGCGTGAT
TTCGTCCGTGTATGAGGGTACAAGAGATGGAGTTGGAGCCGCGCCGTCATACCGCACCAAAAGGGAGAAT
ATTGCTGACTGTCAAGAGGAAGCAGTTGTCAACGCAGCCAATCCGCTGGGTAGACCAGGCGAAGGAGTCT
GCCGTGCCATCTATAAACGTTGGCCGACCAGTTTTACCGATTCAGCCACGGAGACAGGCACCGCAAGAAT
GACTGTGTGCCTAGGAAAGAAAGTGATCCACGCGGTCGGCCCTGATTTCCGGAAGCACCCAGAAGCAGAA
GCCTTGAAATTGCTACAAAACGCCTACCATGCAGTGGCAGACTTAGTAAATGAACATAACATCAAGTCTG
TCGCCATTCCACTGCTATCTACAGGCATTTACGCAGCCGGAAAAGACCGCCTTGAAGTATCACTTAACTG
CTTGACAACCGCGCTAGACAGAACTGACGCGGACGTAACCATCTATTGCCTGGATAAGAAGTGGAAGGAA
AGAATCGACGCGGCACTCCAACTTAAGGAGTCTGTAACAGAGCTGAAGGATGAAGATATGGAGATCGACG
ATGAGTTAGTATGGATTCATCCAGACAGTTGCTTGAAGGGAAGAAAGGGATTCAGTACTACAAAAGGAAA
ATTGTATTCGTACTTCGAAGGCACCAAATTCCATCAAGCAGCAAAAGACATGGCGGAGATAAAGGTCCTG
TTCCCTAATGACCAGGAAAGTAATGAACAACTGTGTGCCTACATATTGGGTGAGACCATGGAAGCAATCC
GCGAAAAGTGCCCGGTCGACCATAACCCGTCGTCTAGCCCGCCCAAAACGTTGCCGTGCCTTTGCATGTA
TGCCATGACGCCAGAAAGGGTCCACAGACTTAGAAGCAATAACGTCAAAGAAGTTACAGTATGCTCCTCC
ACCCCCCTTCCTAAGCACAAAATTAAGAATGTTCAGAAGGTTCAGTGCACGAAAGTAGTCCTGTTTAATC
CGCACACTCCCGCATTCGTTCCCGCCCGTAAGTACATAGAAGTGCCAGAACAGCCTACCGCTCCTCCTGC
ACAGGCCGAGGAGGCCCCCGAAGTTGTAGCGACACCGTCACCATCTACAGCTGATAACACCTCGCTTGAT
GTCACAGACATCTCACTGGATATGGATGACAGTAGCGAAGGCTCACTTTTTTCGAGCTTTAGCGGATCGG
ACAACTCTATTACTAGTATGGACAGTTGGTCGTCAGGACCTAGTTCACTAGAGATAGTAGACCGAAGGCA
GGTGGTGGTGGCTGACGTTCATGCCGTCCAAGAGCCTGCCCCTATTCCACCGCCAAGGCTAAAGAAGATG
GCCCGCCTGGCAGCGGCAAGAAAAGAGCCCACTCCACCGGCAAGCAATAGCTCTGAGTCCCTCCACCTCT
CTTTTGGTGGGGTATCCATGTCCCTCGGATCAATTTTCGACGGAGAGACGGCCCGCCAGGCAGCGGTACA
ACCCCTGGCAACAGGCCCCACGGATGTGCCTATGTCTTTCGGATCGTTTTCCGACGGAGAGATTGATGAG
CTGAGCCGCAGAGTAACTGAGTCCGAACCCGTCCTGTTTGGATCATTTGAACCGGGCGAAGTGAACTCAA
TTATATCGTCCCGATCAGCCGTATCTTTTCCACTACGCAAGCAGAGACGTAGACGCAGGAGCAGGAGGAC
TGAATACTGACTAACCGGGGTAGGTGGGTACATATTTTCGACGGACACAGGCCCTGGGCACTTGCAAAAG
AAGTCCGTTCTGCAGAACCAGCTTACAGAACCGACCTTGGAGCGCAATGTCCTGGAAAGAATTCATGCCC
CGGTGCTCGACACGTCGAAAGAGGAACAACTCAAACTCAGGTACCAGATGATGCCCACCGAAGCCAACAA
AAGTAGGTACCAGTCTCGTAAAGTAGAAAATCAGAAAGCCATAACCACTGAGCGACTACTGTCAGGACTA
CGACTGTATAACTCTGCCACAGATCAGCCAGAATGCTATAAGATCACCTATCCGAAACCATTGTACTCCA
GTAGCGTACCGGCGAACTACTCCGATCCACAGTTCGCTGTAGCTGTCTGTAACAACTATCTGCATGAGAA
CTATCCGACAGTAGCATCTTATCAGATTACTGACGAGTACGATGCTTACTTGGATATGGTAGACGGGACA
GTCGCCTGCCTGGATACTGCAACCTTCTGCCCCGCTAAGCTTAGAAGTTACCCGAAAAAACATGAGTATA
GAGCCCCGAATATCCGCAGTGCGGTTCCATCAGCGATGCAGAACACGCTACAAAATGTGCTCATTGCCGC
AACTAAAAGAAATTGCAACGTCACGCAGATGCGTGAACTGCCAACACTGGACTCAGCGACATTCAATGTC
GAATGCTTTCGAAAATATGCATGTAATGACGAGTATTGGGAGGAGTTCGCTCGGAAGCCAATTAGGATTA
CCACTGAGTTTGTCACCGCATATGTAGCTAGACTGAAAGGCCCTAAGGCCGCCGCACTATTTGCAAAGAC
GTATAATTTGGTCCCATTGCAAGAAGTGCCTATGGATAGATTCGTCATGGACATGAAAAGAGACGTGAAA
GTTACACCAGGCACGAAACACACAGAAGAAAGACCGAAAGTACAAGTGATACAAGCCGCAGAACCCCTGG
CGACTGCTTACTTATGCGGGATTCACCGGGAATTAGTGCGTAGGCTTACGGCCGTCTTGCTTCCAAACAT
TCACACGCTTTTTGACATGTCGGCGGAGGATTTTGATGCAATCATAGCAGAACACTTCAAGCAAGGCGAC
CCGGTACTGGAGACGGATATCGCATCATTCGACAAAAGCCAAGACGACGCTATGGCGTTAACCGGTCTGA
TGATCTTGGAGGACCTGGGTGTGGATCAACCACTACTCGACTTGATCGAGTGCGCCTTTGGAGAAATATC
ATCCACCCATCTACCTACGGGTACTCGTTTTAAATTCGGGGCGATGATGAAATCCGGAATGTTCCTCACA
CTTTTTGTCAACACAGTTTTGAATGTCGTTATCGCCAGCAGAGTACTAGAAGAGCGGCTTAAAACGTCCA
GATGTGCAGCGTTCATTGGCGACGACAACATCATACATGGAGTAGTATCTGACAAAGAAATGGCTGAGAG
GTGCGCCACCTGGCTCAACATGGAGGTTAAGATCATCGACGCAGTCATCGGTGAGAGACCACCTTACTTC
TGCGGCGGATTTATCTTGCAAGATTCGGTTACTTCCACAGCGTGCCGCGTGGCGGATCCCCTGAAAAGGC
TGTTTAAGTTGGGTAAACCGCTCCCAGCCGACGACGAGCAAGACGAAGACAGAAGACGCGCTCTGCTAGA
TGAAACAAAGGCGTGGTTTAGAGTAGGTATAACAGGCACTTTAGCAGTGGCCGTGACGACCCGGTATGAG
GTAGACAATATTACACCTGTCCTACTGGCATTGAGAACTTTTGCCCAGAGCAAAAGAGCATTCCAAGCCA
TCAGAGGGGAAATTAAAGCATCTCTACGGTGGTCCTAAATAGTCAGCATAGTACATTTCATCTGACTAAT
ACCACAACACCACCACCTCTAGAGCCACCATGGCACTTCCCAGATGCATGTGGCCAAATTATGTTTGGAG
AGCTATGATGGCATGTGTGGTCCACAGGGGATCCGGTGCCCCATTGACTCTCTGCTTGTTGGGATGTTTG
CTACAGACTTTTCACGTACTCTCTCAAAAGTATCCATACGACGTTCCGGACTACGCAGAATTCATGGACA
AAGACTGCGAAATGAAGCGCACCACCCTGGATAGCCCTCTGGGCAAGCTGGAACTGTCTGGGTGCGAACA
GGGCCTGCACCGTATCATCTTCCTGGGCAAAGGAACATCTGCCGCCGACGCCGTGGAAGTGCCTGCCCCA
GCCGCCGTGCTGGGCGGACCAGAGCCACTGATGCAGGCCACCGCCTGGCTCAACGCCTACTTTCACCAGC
CTGAGGCCATCGAGGAGTTCCCTGTGCCAGCCCTGCACCACCCAGTGTTCCAGCAGGAGAGCTTTACCCG
CCAGGTGCTGTGGAAACTGCTGAAAGTGGTGAAGTTCGGAGAGGTCATCAGCTACAGCCACCTGGCCGCC
CTGGCCGGCAATCCCGCCGCCACCGCCGCCGTGAAAACCGCCCTGAGCGGAAATCCCGTGCCCATTCTGA
TCCCCTGCCACCGGGTGGTGCAGGGCGACCTGGACGTGGGGGGCTACGAGGGCGGGCTCGCCGTGAAAGA
GTGGCTGCTGGCCCACGAGGGCCACAGACTGGGCAAGCCTGGGCTGGGTGTCGACTTGGATGATGTAGAC
CCATTGGTTACTACTAACTTTGGCAAGATTAGGGGAATTAAGAAAGAACTCAATAATGAAATTTTGGGTC
CTGTCATTCAGTTTCTTGGGGTTCCATATGCCGCTCCACCAACAGGAGAACATCGTTTCCAGCCTCCAGA
ACCACCATCTCCCTGGTCTGACATCCGGAACGCCACTCAGTTTGCTCCTGTATGTCCCCAGAATATCATT
GATGGCAGATTGCCTGAAGTTATGCTTCCTGTGTGGTTCACTAATAACTTGGATGTGGTTTCATCATACG
TCCAAGACCAGAGTGAAGACTGTCTATACTTAAACATCTATGTCCCAACTGAAGATGGTCCCCTTACAAA
GAAACACACAGATGATTTAGGTGATAATGACGGTGCTGAAGATGAAGATATTCGGGACAGTGGGGGTCCC
AAACCAGTGATGGTGTACATCCATGGCGGCTCTTACATGGAAGGTACTGGAAATCTGTATGATGGGAGTG
TCTTGGCAAGCTATGGCAATGTGATCGTCATCACAGTCAACTATCGGCTTGGGGTACTTGGCTTCTTGAG
CACAGGGGATCAGGCTGCCAAAGGAAACTACGGGCTCCTTGACCTCATCCAGGCCCTAAGATGGACCAGC
GAGAACATTGGGTTCTTTGGTGGTGACCCCTTGCGAATCACTGTGTTTGGATCAGGCGCTGGGGGTTCAT
GTGTCAACCTGCTGACTTTATCCCATTATTCTGAAGGTAACCGTTGGAGCAATTCAACCAAAGGACTTTT
TCAACGAGCAATAGCTCAGAGTGGAACAGCCCTTTCCAGCTGGGCTGTTAGTTTCCAGCCTGCAAAATAC
GCTAGAATTCTGGCCACAAAAGTTGGCTGCAATGTTTCAGATACAGTAGAGTTAGTAGAATGCCTGCAGA
AGAAGCCTTACAAAGAACTTGTTGATCAAGATGTTCAACCAGCCCGATACCACATAGCCTTTGGACCTGT
GATCGATGGTGATGTAATACCAGATGACCCTCAGATACTGATGGAACAAGGAGAGTTCCTCAACTATGAT
ATAATGTTGGGAGTTAACCAAGGGGAAGGGTTGAAGTTTGTCGAAAATATAGTAGATAGTGATGATGGTG
TATCAGCCAGTGATTTCGACTTTGCTGTTTCTAATTTTGTTGATAATTTATATGGATATCCTGAAGGCAA
AGATGTTTTGAGAGAAACCATTAAATTCATGTATACTGACTGGGCTGATCGCCATAATCCTGAAACTAGA
AGGAAGACATTGTTGGCTTTGTTTACGGACCATCAATGGGTAGCACCTGCTGTGGCCACAGCAGACCTTC
ACTCGAACTTTGGCTCACCTACATACTTCTATGCCTTTTATCATCATTGCCAAACAGATCAAGTTCCAGC
TTGGGCTGATGCAGCTCATGGGGATGAGGTTCCCTATGTGTTGGGAATCCCCATGATTGGCCCTACAGAG
TTATTTCCTTGCAATTTCTCCAAGAATGATGTGATGTTGAGTGCAGTAGTAATGACATACTGGACGAATT
TTGCTAAAACTGGTGACCCAAATCAACCAGTTCCTCAAGACACAAAATTCATCCATACCAAACCCAACCG
CTTTGAAGAAGTAGCATGGACCAGATATTCCCAGAAAGACCAGCTTTATCTCCATATTGGATTAAAACCG
AGAGTTAAAGAGCATTACAGAGCCAATAAGGTAAATCTCTGGCTGGAGCTGGTACCTCATCTGCATAATC
TCAATGACATTTCTCAGTATACCTCGACAACAACTAAAGTGCCATCCACGGACATCACTCTCAGACCTAC
AAGGAAGAATTCCACACCAGTCACATCAGCCTTTCCCACTGCCAAACAGGATGATCCCAAGCAACAACCA
AGCCCCTTCTCGGTGGATCAGAGGGACTACTCCACAGAGCTAAGTGTCACTATCGCAGTGGGGGCCTCTC
TGCTGTTTCTCAACATCTTGGCTTTTGCAGCCCTGTACTACAAGAAGGATAAGAGGAGACATGATGTCCA
CCGGAGGTGCAGCCCTCAGCGCACGACCACCAACGACCTAACCCATGCTCCAGAAGAGGAAATTATGTCT
CTCCAAATGAAGCACACTGACTTGGATCACGAGTGTGAGTCCATCCATCCACATGAGGTGGTTCTTCGGA
CCAGCGCTCCACCGCTCGACGGAGCCGGAGCTGGCGCTGGAGCTGGAGCCGGAGCTGGCGGGCTAGCCAC
CATGGCCAGCAACTTCACCCAGTTTGTGCTGGTGGACAATGGCGGGACAGGCGATGTGACTGTGGCTCCC
TCCAACTTCGCCAATGGGGTGGCTGAGTGGATCAGCTCCAACAGTCGGTCACAGGCCTACAAGGTGACCT
GCAGCGTGCGGCAGTCTAGTGCTCAGAAGAGAAAGTACACAATTAAGGTGGAGGTGCCCAAAGTGGCCAC
CCAGACAGTGGGAGGAGTGGAACTGCCTGTGGCTGCTCGGAGATCCTACCTGAACATGGAGCTGACTATC
CCTATTTTCGCCACCAATTCTGACTGTGAACTGATCGTGAAGGCTATGCAGGGACTGCTGAAAGATGGCA
ACCCCATCCCTTCTGCCATTGCCGCTAATAGTGGAATCTATGGCGCCCCTGGGATTCACCCAGGGATGAT
GGCTTCTAACTTCACCCAATTTGTGCTGGTCGATAATGGGGGAACCGGAGATGTGACAGTGGCCCCAAGT
AACTTTGCCAATGGCGTGGCTGAATGGATCTCAAGCAATAGCCGGTCCCAGGCCTACAAAGTGACTTGCT
CCGTGAGGCAGTCCTCTGCTCAGAAGCGCAAATATACAATTAAGGTCGAAGTGCCAAAAGTGGCCACTCA
GACCGTCGGCGGAGTGGAACTGCCCGTGGCTGCTAGGCGCAGTTACCTGAATATGGAACTGACAATCCCT
ATTTTTGCCACTAATTCAGATTGCGAGCTGATTGTGAAGGCTATGCAGGGGCTGCTGAAAGATGGAAACC
CAATCCCCTCAGCCATTGCCGCTAATAGCGGCATCTACCTCGAGCCACCGCTCGACGGAGCCGGAGCTGG
CGCTGGAGCTGGAGCCGGAGCTGGCGGTCTAGCCACCCCACCGAGCGCTGCCTGTCCCCCAGATTATACT
CTAGCTATGAGGAGGTCACCTGATGATATTCCACTAATGACACCTAACACCATCACAATGATTCCCAACA
CTATACCAGGGATTCAGCCCTTACATACATTCAACACATTTACTGGAGGACAGAATAATACACTGCCCCA
TCCCCACCCACACCCCCATTCACATTCAACAACCAGGGTATAGGCATGCAGGCCTTAAAGCATCTCTACG
GTGGTCCTAAATAGTCAGCATAGTACATTTCATCTGACTAATACCACAACACCACCACCTCTAGTAGAGG
CGCGCCACCATGGTGAGCAAGGGCGAGGAGGATAACATGGCCATCATCAAGGAGTTCATGCGCTTCAAGG
TGCACATGGAGGGCTCCGTGAACGGCCACGAGTTCGAGATCGAGGGCGAGGGCGAGGGCCGCCCCTACGA
GGGCACCCAGACCGCCAAGCTGAAGGTGACCAAGGGTGGCCCCCTGCCCTTCGCCTGGGACATCCTGTCC
CCTCAGTTCATGTACGGCTCCAAGGCCTACGTGAAGCACCCCGCCGACATCCCCGACTACTTGAAGCTGT
CCTTCCCCGAGGGCTTCAAGTGGGAGCGCGTGATGAACTTCGAGGACGGCGGCGTGGTGACCGTGACCCA
GGACTCCTCCCTGCAGGACGGCGAGTTCATCTACAAGGTGAAGCTGCGCGGCACCAACTTCCCCTCCGAC
GGCCCCGTAATGCAGAAGAAGACCATGGGCTGGGAGGCCTCCTCCGAGCGGATGTACCCCGAGGACGGCG
CCCTGAAGGGCGAGATCAAGCAGAGGCTGAAGCTGAAGGACGGCGGCCACTACGACGCTGAGGTCAAGAC
CACCTACAAGGCCAAGAAGCCCGTGCAGCTGCCCGGCGCCTACAACGTCAACATCAAGTTGGACATCACC
TCCCACAACGAGGACTACACCATCGTGGAACAGTACGAACGCGCCGAGGGCCGCCACTCCACCGGCGGCA
TGGACGAGCTGTACAAGTCTTAGGGGCCCAATGATCCGACCAGCAAAACTCGATGTACTTCCGAGGAACT
GATGTGCATAATGCATCAGGCTGGTACATTAGATCCCCGCTTACCGCGGGCAATATAGCAACACTAAAAA
CTCGATGTACTTCCGAGGAAGCGCAGTGCATAATGTTGCGCAGTGTTGCCACATAACCACTATATTAACC
ATTTATTTAGCGGACGCCAAAAACTCAATGTATTTTTGAGGAAGCGTGGTGCATAATGCCACGCAGGTTT
TGCATAATTTTTTTTTTTTTTTTTATTAATCAACAAAATTTTGTTTTTAACATTTCAAAAAAAAAAAAAA
AAAAAAAAAAAAAAAAAAAAGGGGAATTCCTCGATAATTAAGCGGCCGCTTAATTAATCGAGGGGAATTA
ATTCTTGAAGACGAAAGGGCCAGGTGGCACTTTTCGGGGAAATGTGCGCGGAACCCCTATTTGTTTATTT
TTCTAAATACATTCAAATATGTATCCGCTCATGAGACAATAACCCTGATAAATGCTTCAATAATATTGAA
AAAGGAAGAGTATGAGTATTCAACATTTCCGTGTCGCCCTTATTCCCTTTTTTGCGGCATTTTGCCTTCC
TGTTTTTGCTCACCCAGAAACGCTGGTGAAAGTAAAAGATGCTGAAGATCAGTTGGGTGCACGAGTGGGT
TACATCGAACTGGATCTCAACAGCGGTAAGATCCTTGAGAGTTTTCGCCCCGAAGAACGTTTTCCAATGA
TGAGCACTTTTAAAGTTCTGCTATGTGGCGCGGTATTATCCCGTGTTGACGCCGGGCAAGAGCAACTCGG
TCGCCGCATACACTATTCTCAGAATGACTTGGTTGAGTACTCACCAGTCACAGAAAAGCATCTTACGGAT
GGCATGACAGTAAGAGAATTATGCAGTGCTGCCATAACCATGAGTGATAACACTGCGGCCAACTTACTTC
TGACAACGATCGGAGGACCGAAGGAGCTAACCGCTTTTTTGCACAACATGGGGGATCATGTAACTCGCCT
TGATCGTTGGGAACCGGAGCTGAATGAAGCCATACCAAACGACGAGCGTGACACCACGATGCCTGTAGCA
ATGGCAACAACGTTGCGCAAACTATTAACTGGCGAACTACTTACTCTAGCTTCCCGGCAACAATTAATAG
ACTGGATGGAGGCGGATAAAGTTGCAGGACCACTTCTGCGCTCGGCCCTTCCGGCTGGCTGGTTTATTGC
TGATAAATCTGGAGCCGGTGAGCGTGGGTCTCGCGGTATCATTGCAGCACTGGGGCCAGATGGTAAGCCC
TCCCGTATCGTAGTTATCTACACGACGGGGAGTCAGGCAACTATGGATGAACGAAATAGACAGATCGCTG
AGATAGGTGCCTCACTGATTAAGCATTGGTAACTGTCAGACCAAGTTTACTCATATATACTTTAGATTGA
TTTAAAACTTCATTTTTAATTTAAAAGGATCTAGGTGAAGATCCTTTTTGATAATCTCATGACCAAAATC
CCTTAACGTGAGTTTTCGTTCCACTGAGCGTCAGACCCCGTAGAAAAGATCAAAGGATCTTCTTGAGATC
CTTTTTTTCTGCGCGTAATCTGCTGCTTGCAAACAAAAAAACCACCGCTACCAGCGGTGGTTTGTTTGCC
GGATCAAGAGCTACCAACTCTTTTTCCGAAGGTAACTGGCTTCAGCAGAGCGCAGATACCAAATACTGTC
CTTCTAGTGTAGCCGTAGTTAGGCCACCACTTCAAGAACTCTGTAGCACCGCCTACATACCTCGCTCTGC
TAATCCTGTTACCAGTGGCTGCTGCCAGTGGCGATAAGTCGTGTCTTACCGGGTTGGACTCAAGACGATA
GTTACCGGATAAGGCGCAGCGGTCGGGCTGAACGGGGGGTTCGTGCACACAGCCCAGCTTGGAGCGAACG
ACCTACACCGAACTGAGATACCTACAGCGTGAGCATTGAGAAAGCGCCACGCTTCCCGAAGGGAGAAAGG
CGGACAGGTATCCGGTAAGCGGCAGGGTCGGAACAGGAGAGCGCACGAGGGAGCTTCCAGGGGGAAACGC
CTGGTATCTTTATAGTCCTGTCGGGTTTCGCCACCTCTGACTTGAGCGTCGATTTTTGTGATGCTCGTCA
GGGGGGCGGAGCCTATGGAAAAACGCCAGCAACGCGAGCTCGTATGGACATATTGTCGTTAGAACGCGGC
TACAATTAATACATAACCTTATGTATCATACACATACGATTTAGGGGACACTATAG
