>Addgene plasmid #87021 | IDP427 | addgene partial sequence | sequence record 173028 | Addgene Partial NGS Result
GGGAATTCCTCGATAATTAAGCGGCCGCTTAATTAATCGAGGGGAATTAATTCTTGAAGACGAAAGGGCC
AGGTGGCACTTTTCGGGGAAATGTGCGCGGAACCCCTATTTGTTTATTTTTCTAAATACATTCAAATATG
TATCCGCTCATGAGACAATAACCCTGATAAATGCTTCAATAATATTGAAAAAGGAAGAGTATGAGTATTC
AACATTTCCGTGTCGCCCTTATTCCCTTTTTTGCGGCATTTTGCCTTCCTGTTTTTGCTCACCCAGAAAC
GCTGGTGAAAGTAAAAGATGCTGAAGATCAGTTGGGTGCACGAGTGGGTTACATCGAACTGGATCTCAAC
AGCGGTAAGATCCTTGAGAGTTTTCGCCCCGAAGAACGTTTTCCAATGATGAGCACTTTTAAAGTTCTGC
TATGTGGCGCGGTATTATCCCGTGTTGACGCCGGGCAAGAGCAACTCGGTCGCCGCATACACTATTCTCA
GAATGACTTGGTTGAGTACTCACCAGTCACAGAAAAGCATCTTACGGATGGCATGACAGTAAGAGAATTA
TGCAGTGCTGCCATAACCATGAGTGATAACACTGCGGCCAACTTACTTCTGACAACGATCGGAGGACCGA
AGGAGCTAACCGCTTTTTTGCACAACATGGGGGATCATGTAACTCGCCTTGATCGTTGGGAACCGGAGCT
GAATGAAGCCATACCAAACGACGAGCGTGACACCACGATGCCTGTAGCAATGGCAACAACGTTGCGCAAA
CTATTAACTGGCGAACTACTTACTCTAGCTTCCCGGCAACAATTAATAGACTGGATGGAGGCGGATAAAG
TTGCAGGACCACTTCTGCGCTCGGCCCTTCCGGCTGGCTGGTTTATTGCTGATAAATCTGGAGCCGGTGA
GCGTGGGTCTCGCGGTATCATTGCAGCACTGGGGCCAGATGGTAAGCCCTCCCGTATCGTAGTTATCTAC
ACGACGGGGAGTCAGGCAACTATGGATGAACGAAATAGACAGATCGCTGAGATAGGTGCCTCACTGATTA
AGCATTGGTAACTGTCAGACCAAGTTTACTCATATATACTTTAGATTGATTTAAAACTTCATTTTTAATT
TAAAAGGATCTAGGTGAAGATCCTTTTTGATAATCTCATGACCAAAATCCCTTAACGTGAGTTTTCGTTC
CACTGAGCGTCAGACCCCGTAGAAAAGATCAAAGGATCTTCTTGAGATCCTTTTTTTCTGCGCGTAATCT
GCTGCTTGCAAACAAAAAAACCACCGCTACCAGCGGTGGTTTGTTTGCCGGATCAAGAGCTACCAACTCT
TTTTCCGAAGGTAACTGGCTTCAGCAGAGCGCAGATACCAAATACTGTCCTTCTAGTGTAGCCGTAGTTA
GGCCACCACTTCAAGAACTCTGTAGCACCGCCTACATACCTCGCTCTGCTAATCCTGTTACCAGTGGCTG
CTGCCAGTGGCGATAAGTCGTGTCTTACCGGGTTGGACTCAAGACGATAGTTACCGGATAAGGCGCAGCG
GTCGGGCTGAACGGGGGGTTCGTGCACACAGCCCAGCTTGGAGCGAACGACCTACACCGAACTGAGATAC
CTACAGCGTGAGCTATGAGAAAGCGCCACGCTTCCCGAAGGGAGAAAGGCGGACAGGTATCCGGTAAGCG
GCAGGGTCGGAACAGGAGAGCGCACGAGGGAGCTTCCAGGGGGAAACGCCTGGTATCTTTATAGTCCTGT
CGGGTTTCGCCACCTCTGACTTGAGCGTCGATTTTTGTGATGCTCGTCAGGGGGGCGGAGCCTATGGAAA
AACGCCAGCAACGCGAGCTCGTATGGACATATTGTCGTTAGAACGCGGCTACAATTAATACATAACCTTA
TGTATCATACACATACGATTTAGGTGACACTATAGATTGACGGCGTAGTACACACTATTGAATCAAACAG
CCGACCAATTGCACTACCATCACAATGGAGAAGCCAGTAGTAAACGTAGACGTAGACCCCCAGAGTCCGT
TTGTCGTGCAACTGCAAAAAAGCTTCCCGCAATTTGAGGTAGTAGCACAGCAGGTCACTCCAAATGACCA
TGCTAATGCCAGAGCATTTTCGCATCTGGCCAGTAAACTAATCGAGCTGGAGGTTCCTACCACAGCGACG
ATCTTGGACATAGGCAGCGCACCGGCTCGTAGAATGTTTTCCGAGCACCAGTATCATTGTGTCTGCCCCA
TGCGTAGTCCAGAAGACCCGGACCGCATGATGAAATATGCCAGTAAACTGGCGGAAAAAGCGTGCAAGAT
TACAAACAAGAACTTGCATGAGAAGATTAAGGATCTCCGGACCGTACTTGATACGCCGGATGCTGAAACA
CCATCGCTCTGCTTTCACAACGATGTTACCTGCAACATGCGTGCCGAATATTCCGTCATGCAGGACGTGT
ATATCAACGCTCCCGGAACTATCTATCATCAGGCTATGAAAGGCGTGCGGACCCTGTACTGGATTGGCTT
CGACACCACCCAGTTCATGTTCTCGGCTATGGCAGGTTCGTACCCTGCGTACAACACCAACTGGGCCGAC
GAGAAAGTCCTTGAAGCGCGTAACATCGGACTTTGCAGCACAAAGCTGAGTGAAGGTAGGACAGGAAAAT
TGTCGATAATGAGGAAGAAGGAGTTGAAGCCCGGGTCGCGGGTTTATTTCTCCGTAGGATCGACACTTTA
TCCAGAACACAGAGCCAGCTTGCAGAGCTGGCATCTTCCATCGGTGTTCCACTTGAATGGAAAGCAGTCG
TACACTTGCCGCTGTGATACAGTGGTGAGTTGCGAAGGCTACGTAGTGAAGAAAATCACCATCAGTCCCG
GGATCACGGGAGAAACCGTGGGATACGCGGTTACACACAATAGCGAGGGCTTCTTGCTATGCAAAGTTAC
TGACACAGTAAAAGGAGAACGGGTATCGTTCCCTGTGTGCACGTACATCCCGGCCACCATATGCGATCAG
ATGACTGGTATAATGGCCACGGATATATCACCTGACGATGCACAAAAACTTCTGGTTGGGCTCAACCAGC
GAATTGTCATTAACGGTAGGACTAACAGGAACACCAACACCATGCAAAATTACCTTCTGCCGATCATAGC
ACAAGGGTTCAGCAAATGGGCTAAGGAGCGCAAGGATGATCTTGATAACGAGAAAATGCTGGGTACTAGA
GAACGCAAGCTTACGTATGGCTGCTTGTGGGCGTTTCGCACTAAGAAAGTACATTCGTTTTATCGCCCAC
CTGGAACGCAGACCTGCGTAAAAGTCCCAGCCTCTTTTAGCGCTTTTCCCATGTCGTCCGTATGGACGAC
CTCTTTGCCCATGTCGCTGAGGCAGAAATTGAAACTGGCATTGCAACCAAAGAAGGAGGAAAAACTGCTG
CAGGTCTCGGAGGAATTAGTCATGGAGGCCAAGGCTGCTTTTGAGGATGCTCAGGAGGAAGCCAGAGCGG
AGAAGCTCCGAGAAGCACTTCCACCATTAGTGGCAGACAAAGGCATCGAGGCAGCCGCAGAAGTTGTCTG
CGAAGTGGAGGGGCTCCAGGCGGACATCGGAGCAGCATTAGTTGAAACCCCGCGCGGTCACGTAAGGATA
ATACCTCAAGCAAATGACCGTATGATCGGACAGTATATCGTTGTCTCGCCAAACTCTGTGCTGAAGAATG
CCAAACTCGCACCAGCGCACCCGCTAGCAGATCAGGTTAAGATCATAACACACTCCGGAAGATCAGGAAG
GTACGCGGTCGAACCATACGACGCTAAAGTACTGATGCCAGCAGGAGGTGCCGTACCATGGCCAGAATTC
CTAGCACTGAGTGAGAGCGCCACGTTAGTGTACAACGAAAGAGAGTTTGTGAACCGCAAACTATACCACA
TTGCCATGCATGGCCCCGCCAAGAATACAGAAGAGGAGCAGTACAAGGTTACAAAGGCAGAGCTTGCAGA
AACAGAGTACGTGTTTGACGTGGACAAGAAGCGTTGCGTTAAGAAGGAAGAAGCCTCAGGTCTGGTCCTC
TCGGGAGAACTGACCAACCCTCCCTATCATGAGCTAGCTCTGGAGGGACTGAAGACCCGACCTGCGGTCC
CGTACAAGGTCGAAACAATAGGAGTGATAGGCACACCGGGGTCGGGCAAGTCAGCTATTATCAAGTCAAC
TGTCACGGCACGAGATCTTGTTACCAGCGGAAAGAAAGAAAATTGTCGCGAAATTGAGGCCGACGTGCTA
AGACTGAGGGGTATGCAGATTACGTCGAAGACAGTAGATTCGGTTATGCTCAACGGATGCCACAAAGCCG
TAGAAGTGCTGTACGTTGACGAAGCGTTCGCGTGCCACGCAGGAGCACTACTTGCCTTGATTGCTATCGT
CAGGCCCCGCAAGAAGGTAGTACTATGCGGAGACCCCATGCAATGCGGATTCTTCAACATGATGCAACTA
AAGGTACATTTCAATCACCCTGAAAAAGACATATGCACCAAGACATTCTACAAGTATATCTCCCGGCGTT
GCACACAGCCAGTTACAGCTATTGTATCGACACTGCATTACGATGGAAAGATGAAAACCACGAACCCGTG
CAAGAAGAACATTGAAATCGATATTACAGGGGCCACAAAGCCGAAGCCAGGGGATATCATCCTGACATGT
TTCCGCGGGTGGGTTAAGCAATTGCAAATCGACTATCCCGGACATGAAGTAATGACAGCCGCGGCCTCAC
AAGGGCTAACCAGAAAAGGAGTGTATGCCGTCCGGCAAAAAGTCAATGAAAACCCACTGTACGCGATCAC
ATCAGAGCATGTGAACGTGTTGCTCACCCGCACTGAGGACAGGCTAGTGTGGAAAACCTTGCAGGGCGAC
CCATGGATTAAGCAGCTCACTAACATACCTAAAGGAAACTTTCAGGCTACTATAGAGGACTGGGAAGCTG
AACACAAGGGAATAATTGCTGCAATAAACAGCCCCACTCCCCGTGCCAATCCGTTCAGCTGCAAGACCAA
CGTTTGCTGGGCGAAAGCATTGGAACCGATACTAGCCACGGCCGGTATCGTACTTACCGGTTGCCAGTGG
AGCGAACTGTTCCCACAGTTTGCGGATGACAAACCACATTCGGCCATTTACGCCTTAGACGTAATTTGCA
TTAAGTTTTTCGGCATGGACTTGACAAGCGGACTGTTTTCTAAACAGAGCATCCCACTAACGTACCATCC
CGCCGATTCAGCGAGGCCGGTAGCTCATTGGGACAACAGCCCAGGAACCCGCAAGTATGGGTACGATCAC
GCCATTGCCGCCGAACTCTCCCGTAGATTTCCGGTGTTCCAGCTAGCTGGGAAGGGCACACAACTTGATT
TGCAGACGGGGAGAACCAGAGTTATCTCTGCACAGCATAACCTGGTCCCGGTGAACCGCAATCTTCCTCA
CGCCTTAGTCCCCGAGTACAAGGAGAAGCAACCCGGCCCGGTCGAAAAATTCTTGAACCAGTTCAAACAC
CACTCAGTACTTGTGGTATCAGAGGAAAAAATTGAAGCTCCCCGTAAGAGAATCGAATGGATCGCCCCGA
TTGGCATAGCCGGTGCAGATAAGAACTACAACCTGGCTTTCGGGTTTCCGCCGCAGGCACGGTACGACCT
GGTGTTCATCAACATTGGAACTAAATACAGAAACCACCACTTTCAGCAGTGCGAAGACCATGCGGCGACC
TTAAAAACCCTTTCGCGTTCGGCCCTGAATTGCCTTAACCCAGGAGGCACCCTCGTGGTGAAGTCCTATG
GCTACGCCGACCGCAACAGTGAGGACGTAGTCACCGCTCTTGCCAGAAAGTTTGTCAGGGTGTCTGCAGC
GAGACCAGATTGTGTCTCAAGCAATACAGAAATGTACCTGATTTTCCGACAACTAGACAACAGCCGTACA
CGGCAATTCACCCCGCACCATCTGAATTGCGTGATTTCGTCCGTGTATGAGGGTACAAGAGATGGAGTTG
GAGCCGCGCCGTCATACCGCACCAAAAGGGAGAATATTGCTGACTGTCAAGAGGAAGCAGTTGTCAACGC
AGCCAATCCGCTGGGTAGACCAGGCGAAGGAGTCTGCCGTGCCATCTATAAACGTTGGCCGACCAGTTTT
ACCGATTCAGCCACGGAGACAGGCACCGCAAGAATGACTGTGTGCCTAGGAAAGAAAGTGATCCACGCGG
TCGGCCCTGATTTCCGGAAGCACCCAGAAGCAGAAGCCTTGAAATTGCTACAAAACGCCTACCATGCAGT
GGCAGACTTAGTAAATGAACATAACATCAAGTCTGTCGCCATTCCACTGCTATCTACAGGCATTTACGCA
GCCGGAAAAGACCGCCTTGAAGTATCACTTAACTGCTTGACAACCGCGCTAGACAGAACTGACGCGGACG
TAACCATCTATTGCCTGGATAAGAAGTGGAAGGAAAGAATCGACGCGGCACTCCAACTTAAGGAGTCTGT
AACAGAGCTGAAGGATGAAGATATGGAGATCGACGATGAGTTAGTATGGATTCATCCAGACAGTTGCTTG
AAGGGAAGAAAGGGATTCAGTACTACAAAAGGAAAATTGTATTCGTACTTCGAAGGCACCAAATTCCATC
AAGCAGCAAAAGACATGGCGGAGATAAAGGTCCTGTTCCCTAATGACCAGGAAAGTAATGAACAACTGTG
TGCCTACATATTGGGTGAGACCATGGAAGCAATCCGCGAAAAGTGCCCGGTCGACCATAACCCGTCGTCT
AGCCCGCCCAAAACGTTGCCGTGCCTTTGCATGTATGCCATGACGCCAGAAAGGGTCCACAGACTTAGAA
GCAATAACGTCAAAGAAGTTACAGTATGCTCCTCCACCCCCCTTCCTAAGCACAAAATTAAGAATGTTCA
GAAGGTTCAGTGCACGAAAGTAGTCCTGTTTAATCCGCACACTCCCGCATTCGTTCCCGCCCGTAAGTAC
ATAGAAGTGCCAGAACAGCCTACCGCTCCTCCTGCACAGGCCGAGGAGGCCCCCGAAGTTGTAGCGACAC
CGTCACCATCTACAGCTGATAACACCTCGCTTGATGTCACAGACATCTCACTGGATATGGATGACAGTAG
CGAAGGCTCACTTTTTTCGAGCTTTAGCGGATCGGACAACTCTATTACTAGTATGGACAGTTGGTCGTCA
GGACCTAGTTCACTAGAGATAGTAGACCGAAGGCAGGTGGTGGTGGCTGACGTTCATGCCGTCCAAGAGC
CTGCCCCTATTCCACCGCCAAGGCTAAAGAAGATGGCCCGCCTGGCAGCGGCAAGAAAAGAGCCCACTCC
ACCGGCAAGCAATAGCTCTGAGTCCCTCCACCTCTCTTTTGGTGGGGTATCCATGTCCCTCGGATCAATT
TTCGACGGAGAGACGGCCCGCCAGGCAGCGGTACAACCCCTGGCAACAGGCCCCACGGATGTGCCTATGT
CTTTCGGATCGTTTTCCGACGGAGAGATTGATGAGCTGAGCCGCAGAGTAACTGAGTCCGAACCCGTCCT
GTTTGGATCATTTGAACCGGGCGAAGTGAACTCAATTATATCGTCCCGATCAGCCGTATCTTTTCCTCTA
CGCAAGCAGAGACGTAGACGCAGGAGCAGGAGGACTGAATACTGACTAACCGGGGTAGGTGGGTACATAT
TTTCGACGGACACAGGCCCTGGGCACTTGCAAAAGAAGTCCGTTCTGCAGAACCAGCTTACAGAACCGAC
CTTGGAGCGCAATGTCCTGGAAAGAATTCATGCCCCGGTGCTCGACACGTCGAAAGAGGAACAACTCAAA
CTCAGGTACCAGATGATGCCCACCGAAGCCAACAAAAGTAGGTACCAGTCTCGTAAAGTAGAAAATCAGA
AAGCCATAACCACTGAGCGACTACTGTCAGGACTACGACTGTATAACTCTGCCACAGATCAGCCAGAATG
CTATAAGATCACCTATCCGAAACCATTGTACTCCAGTAGCGTACCGGCGAACTACTCCGATCCACAGTTC
GCTGTAGCTGTCTGTAACAACTATCTGCATGAGAACTATCCGACAGTAGCATCTTATCAGATTACTGACG
AGTACGATGCTTACTTGGATATGGTAGACGGGACAGTCGCCTGCCTGGATACTGCAACCTTCTGCCCCGC
TAAGCTTAGAAGTTACCCGAAAAAACATGAGTATAGAGCCCCGAATATCCGCAGTGCGGTTCCATCAGCG
ATGCAGAACACGCTACAAAATGTGCTCATTGCCGCAACTAAAAGAAATTGCAACGTCACGCAGATGCGTG
AACTGCCAACACTGGACTCAGCGACATTCAATGTCGAATGCTTTCGAAAATATGCATGTAATGACGAGTA
TTGGGAGGAGTTCGCTCGGAAGCCAATTAGGATTACCACTGAGTTTGTCACCGCATATGTAGCTAGACTG
AAAGGCCCTAAGGCCGCCGCACTATTTGCAAAGACGTATAATTTGGTCCCATTGCAAGAAGTGCCTATGG
ATAGATTCGTCATGGACATGAAAAGAGACGTGAAAGTTACACCAGGCACGAAACACACAGAAGAAAGACC
GAAAGTACAAGTGATACAAGCCGCAGAACCCCTGGCGACTGCTTACTTATGCGGGATTCACCGGGAATTA
GTGCGTAGGCTTACGGCCGTCTTGCTTCCAAACATTCACACGCTTTTTGACATGTCGGCGGAGGATTTTG
ATGCAATCATAGCAGAACACTTCAAGCAAGGCGACCCGGTACTGGAGACGGATATCGCATCATTCGACAA
AAGCCAAGACGACGCTATGGCGTTAACCGGTCTGATGATCTTGGAGGACCTGGGTGTGGATCAACCACTA
CTCGACTTGATCGAGTGCGCCTTTGGAGAAATATCATCCACCCATCTACCTACGGGTACTCGTTTTAAAT
TCGGGGCGATGATGAAATCCGGAATGTTCCTCACACTTTTTGTCAACACAGTTTTGAATGTCGTTATCGC
CAGCAGAGTACTAGAAGAGCGGCTTAAAACGTCCAGATGTGCAGCGTTCATTGGCGACGACAACATCATA
CATGGAGTAGTATCTGACAAAGAAATGGCTGAGAGGTGCGCCACCTGGCTCAACATGGAGGTTAAGATCA
TCGACGCAGTCATCGGTGAGAGACCACCTTACTTCTGCGGCGGATTTATCTTGCAAGATTCGGTTACTTC
CACAGCGTGCCGCGTGGCGGATCCCCTGAAAAGGCTGTTTAAGTTGGGTAAACCGCTCCCAGCCGACGAC
GAGCAAGACGAAGACAGAAGACGCGCTCTGCTAGATGAAACAAAGGCGTGGTTTAGAGTAGGTATAACAG
GCACTTTAGCAGTGGCCGTGACGACCCGGTATGAGGTAGACAATATTACACCTGTCCTACTGGCATTGAG
AACTTTTGCCCAGAGCAAAAGAGCATTCCAAGCCATCAGAGGGGAAATAAAGCATCTCTACGGTGGTCCT
AAATAGTCAGCATAGTACATTTCATCTGACTAATACCACAACACCACCACCTCTAGAGCCACCATGGCAC
TTCCCAGATGCATGTGGCCAAATTATGTTTGGAGAGCTATGATGGCATGTGTGGTCCACAGGGGATCCGG
TGCCCCATTGACTCTCTGCTTGTTGGGATGTTTGCTACAGACTTTTCACGTACTCTCTCAAAAGTATCCA
TACGACGTTCCGGACTACGCAGAATTCATGGACAAAGACTGCGAAATGAAGCGCACCACCCTGGATAGCC
CTCTGGGCAAGCTGGAACTGTCTGGGTGCGAACAGGGCCTGCACCGTATCATCTTCCTGGGCAAAGGAAC
ATCTGCCGCCGACGCCGTGGAAGTGCCTGCCCCAGCCGCCGTGCTGGGCGGACCAGAGCCACTGATGCAG
GCCACCGCCTGGCTCAACGCCTACTTTCACCAGCCTGAGGCCATCGAGGAGTTCCCTGTGCCAGCCCTGC
ACCACCCAGTGTTCCAGCAGGAGAGCTTTACCCGCCAGGTGCTGTGGAAACTGCTGAAAGTGGTGAAGTT
CGGAGAGGTCATCAGCTACAGCCACCTGGCCGCCCTGGCCGGCAATCCCGCCGCCACCGCCGCCGTGAAA
ACCGCCCTGAGCGGAAATCCCGTGCCCATTCTGATCCCCTGCCACCGGGTGGTGCAGGGCGACCTGGACG
TGGGGGGCTACGAGGGCGGGCTCGCCGTGAAAGAGTGGCTGCTGGCCCACGAGGGCCACAGACTGGGCAA
GCCTGGGCTGGGTGTCGACTTGGATGATGTAGACCCATTGGTTACTACTAACTTTGGCAAGATTAGGGGA
ATTAAGAAAGAACTCAATAATGAAATTTTGGGTCCTGTCATTCAGTTTCTTGGGGTTCCATATGCCGCTC
CACCAACAGGAGAACATCGTTTCCAGCCTCCAGAACCACCATCTCCCTGGTCTGACATCCGGAACGCCAC
TCAGTTTGCTCCTGTATGTCCCCAGAATATCATTGATGGCAGATTGCCTGAAGTTATGCTTCCTGTGTGG
TTCACTAATAACTTGGATGTGGTTTCATCATACGTCCAAGACCAGAGTGAAGACTGTCTATACTTAAACA
TCTATGTCCCAACTGAAGATGGTCCCCTTACAAAGAAACACACAGATGATTTAGGTGATAATGACGGTGC
TGAAGATGAAGATATTCGGGACAGTGGGGGTCCCAAACCAGTGATGGTGTACATCCATGGCGGCTCTTAC
ATGGAAGGTACTGGAAATCTGTATGATGGGAGTGTCTTGGCAAGCTATGGCAATGTGATCGTCATCACAG
TCAACTATCGGCTTGGGGTACTTGGCTTCTTGAGCACAGGGGATCAGGCTGCCAAAGGAAACTACGGGCT
CCTTGACCTCATCCAGGCCCTAAGATGGACCAGCGAGAACATTGGGTTCTTTGGTGGTGACCCCTTGCGA
ATCACTGTGTTTGGATCAGGCGCTGGGGGTTCATGTGTCAACCTGCTGACTTTATCCCATTATTCTGAAG
GTAACCGTTGGAGCAATTCAACCAAAGGACTTTTTCAACGAGCAATAGCTCAGAGTGGAACAGCCCTTTC
CAGCTGGGCTGTTAGTTTCCAGCCTGCAAAATACGCTAGAATTCTGGCCACAAAAGTTGGCTGCAATGTT
TCAGATACAGTAGAGTTAGTAGAATGCCTGCAGAAGAAGCCTTACAAAGAACTTGTTGATCAAGATGTTC
AACCAGCCCGATACCACATAGCCTTTGGACCTGTGATCGATGGTGATGTAATACCAGATGACCCTCAGAT
ACTGATGGAACAAGGAGAGTTCCTCAACTATGATATAATGTTGGGAGTTAACCAAGGGGAAGGGTTGAAG
TTTGTCGAAAATATAGTAGATAGTGATGATGGTGTATCAGCCAGTGATTTCGACTTTGCTGTTTCTAATT
TTGTTGATAATTTATATGGATATCCTGAAGGCAAAGATGTTTTGAGAGAAACCATTAAATTCATGTATAC
TGACTGGGCTGATCGCCATAATCCTGAAACTAGAAGGAAGACATTGTTGGCTTTGTTTACGGACCATCAA
TGGGTAGCACCTGCTGTGGCCACAGCAGACCTTCACTCGAACTTTGGCTCACCTACATACTTCTATGCCT
TTTATCATCATTGCCAAACAGATCAAGTTCCAGCTTGGGCTGATGCAGCTCATGGGGATGAGGTTCCCTA
TGTGTTGGGAATCCCCATGATTGGCCCTACAGAGTTATTTCCTTGCAATTTCTCCAAGAATGATGTGATG
TTGAGTGCAGTAGTAATGACATACTGGACGAATTTTGCTAAAACTGGTGACCCAAATCAACCAGTTCCTC
AAGACACAAAATTCATCCATACCAAACCCAACCGCTTTGAAGAAGTAGCATGGACCAGATATTCCCAGAA
AGACCAGCTTTATCTCCATATTGGATTAAAACCGAGAGTTAAAGAGCATTACAGAGCCAATAAGGTAAAT
CTCTGGCTGGAGCTGGTACCTCATCTGCATAATCTCAATGACATTTCTCAGTATACCTCGACAACAACTA
AAGTGCCATCCACGGACATCACTCTCAGACCTACAAGGAAGAATTCCACACCAGTCACATCAGCCTTTCC
CACTGCCAAACAGGATGATCCCAAGCAACAACCAAGCCCCTTCTCGGTGGATCAGAGGGACTACTCCACA
GAGCTAAGTGTCACTATCGCAGTGGGGGCCTCTCTGCTGTTTCTCAACATCTTGGCTTTTGCAGCCCTGT
ACTACAAGAAGGATAAGAGGAGACATGATGTCCACCGGAGGTGCAGCCCTCAGCGCACGACCACCAACGA
CCTAACCCATGCTCCAGAAGAGGAAATTATGTCTCTCCAAATGAAGCACACTGACTTGGATCACGAGTGT
GAGTCCATCCATCCACATGAGGTGGTTCTTCGGACCAGCGCTCCACCGCTCGACGGAGCCGGAGCTGGCG
CTGGAGCTGGAGCCGGAGCTGGCGGGCTAGCCACCATGGCCAGCAACTTCACCCAGTTTGTGCTGGTGGA
CAATGGCGGGACAGGCGATGTGACTGTGGCTCCCTCCAACTTCGCCAATGGGGTGGCTGAGTGGATCAGC
TCCAACAGTCGGTCACAGGCCTACAAGGTGACCTGCAGCGTGCGGCAGTCTAGTGCTCAGAAGAGAAAGT
ACACAATTAAGGTGGAGGTGCCCAAAGTGGCCACCCAGACAGTGGGAGGAGTGGAACTGCCTGTGGCTGC
TCGGAGATCCTACCTGAACATGGAGCTGACTATCCCTATTTTCGCCACCAATTCTGACTGTGAACTGATC
GTGAAGGCTATGCAGGGACTGCTGAAAGATGGCAACCCCATCCCTTCTGCCATTGCCGCTAATAGTGGAA
TCTATGGCGCCCCTGGGATTCACCCAGGGATGATGGCTTCTAACTTCACCCAATTTGTGCTGGTCGATAA
TGGGGGAACCGGAGATGTGACAGTGGCCCCAAGTAACTTTGCCAATGGCGTGGCTGAATGGATCTCAAGC
AATAGCCGGTCCCAGGCCTACAAAGTGACTTGCTCCGTGAGGCAGTCCTCTGCTCAGAAGCGCAAATATA
CAATTAAGGTCGAAGTGCCAAAAGTGGCCACTCAGACCGTCGGCGGAGTGGAACTGCCCGTGGCTGCTAG
GCGCAGTTACCTGAATATGGAACTGACAATCCCTATTTTTGCCACTAATTCAGATTGCGAGCTGATTGTG
AAGGCTATGCAGGGGCTGCTGAAAGATGGAAACCCAATCCCCTCAGCCATTGCCGCTAATAGCGGCATCT
ACCTCGAGCCACCGCTCGACGGAGCCGGAGCTGGCGCTGGAGCTGGAGCCGGAGCTGGCGGTCTAGCCAC
CCCACCGAGCGCTGCCTGTCCCCCAGATTATACTCTAGCTATGAGGAGGTCACCTGATGATATTCCACTA
ATGACACCTAACACCATCACAATGATTCCCAACACTATACCAGGGATTCAGCCCTTACATACATTCAACA
CATTTACTGGAGGACAGAATAATACACTGCCCCATCCCCACCCACACCCCCATTCACATTCAACAACCAG
GGTATAGGCATGCAGGCCTTAAAGCATCTCTACGGTGGTCCTAAATAGTCAGCATAGTACATTTCATCTG
ACTAATACCACAACACCACCACCTCTAGTAGAGGCGCGCCACCATGGTGAGCAAGGGCGAGGAGGATAAC
ATGGCCATCATCAAGGAGTTCATGCGCTTCAAGGTGCACATGGAGGGCTCCGTGAACGGCCACGAGTTCG
AGATCGAGGGCGAGGGCGAGGGCCGCCCCTACGAGGGCACCCAGACCGCCAAGCTGAAGGTGACCAAGGG
TGGCCCCCTGCCCTTCGCCTGGGACATCCTGTCCCCTCAGTTCATGTACGGCTCCAAGGCCTACGTGAAG
CACCCCGCCGACATCCCCGACTACTTGAAGCTGTCCTTCCCCGAGGGCTTCAAGTGGGAGCGCGTGATGA
ACTTCGAGGACGGCGGCGTGGTGACCGTGACCCAGGACTCCTCCCTGCAGGACGGCGAGTTCATCTACAA
GGTGAAGCTGCGCGGCACCAACTTCCCCTCCGACGGCCCCGTAATGCAGAAGAAGACCATGGGCTGGGAG
GCCTCCTCCGAGCGGATGTACCCCGAGGACGGCGCCCTGAAGGGCGAGATCAAGCAGAGGCTGAAGCTGA
AGGACGGCGGCCACTACGACGCTGAGGTCAAGACCACCTACAAGGCCAAGAAGCCCGTGCAGCTGCCCGG
CGCCTACAACGTCAACATCAAGTTGGACATCACCTCCCACAACGAGGACTACACCATCGTGGAACAGTAC
GAACGCGCCGAGGGCCGCCACTCCACCGGCGGCATGGACGAGCTGTACAAGTCTTAGAGGGGCCCAATGA
TCCGACCAGCAAAACTCGATGTACTTCCGAGGAACTGATGTGCATAATGCATCAGGCTGGTACATTAGAT
CCCCGCTTACCGCGGGCAATATAGCAACACTAAAAACTCGATGTACTTCCGAGGAAGCGCAGTGCATAAT
GCTGCGCAGTGTTGCCACATAACCACTATATTAACCATTTATCTAGCGGACGCCAAAAACTCAATGTATT
T
